Addgene plasmid #68577: pMpGWB123
Purpose: (Empty Backbone) Gateway binary vector designed for transgenic research with Marchantia polymorpha as well as other plants
Depositing lab: Takayuki Kohchi. Depositing organization: Kyoto University, Graduate School of Biostudies. Publication: Development of Gateway Binary Vector Series with Four Different Selection Markers for the Liverwort Marchantia polymorpha. Ishizaki K, Nishihama R, Ueda M, Inoue K, Ishida S, Nishimura Y, Shikanai T, Kohchi T. PLoS One. 2015 Sep 25;10(9):e0138876. doi: 10.1371/journal.pone.0138876. eCollection 2015. PONE-D-15-25288 PubMed 26406247.
Backbone
  Vector backbone: pMpGWB100
  Backbone manufacturer: Kohchi Lab., Kyoto University
  Backbone size (bp): 9502
  Modifications to backbone: Coding sequence for triple repeats of Citrine (3xCitrine) is cloned downstream of the Gateway cassette.
  Vector type: Plant Expression
  Selectable markers: Hygromycin
  Tag / fusion protein: Triple repeats of Citrine (3xCitrine) (C terminal on insert)
Growth in bacteria
  Bacterial resistance: Chloramphenicol and Spectinomycin, 25 & 50 μg/mL
  Growth temperature: 37°C
  Growth strain: DB3.1
  Copy number: High Copy
Gene/Insert
  Cloning method: Gateway Cloning
Resource information
  A portion of this plasmid was derived from a plasmid made by: The Gateway cassette was provided by Tsuyoshi Nakagawa at Shimane University, Japan.
Terms and licenses: Academic/Nonprofit Terms; Industry Terms: Not Available to Industry
How to cite: pMpGWB123 was a gift from Takayuki Kohchi (Addgene plasmid # 68577 ; http://n2t.net/addgene:68577 ; RRID:Addgene_68577)
