[The description below was written by a language model from this plasmid's Addgene catalogue record and pLannotate feature annotations shown in this document.]
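Description:
pMpGWB123 is an empty Gateway destination binary vector built on the pMpGWB100 backbone for Agrobacterium-mediated transformation of the liverwort Marchantia polymorpha, and is also usable in other plants. The depositor's full sequence is about 13.4 kb. Outside the T-DNA it carries a high-copy ColE1/pMB1-type origin with the pBR322 bom region for propagation in E. coli. The pVS1 oriV, RepA and StaA functions support replication and stable maintenance in Agrobacterium. An aadA gene confers spectinomycin/streptomycin resistance for bacterial selection. Because the unrecombined vector contains the ccdB toxin gene, it is maintained in a ccdB-tolerant strain (DB3.1) under chloramphenicol plus spectinomycin selection.

Between the nopaline-type right and left T-DNA borders lie two units. The first is the Gateway cassette, in which attR1 and attR2 flank a chloramphenicol resistance gene and ccdB. It is followed directly by three tandem copies of the yellow fluorescent protein Citrine and a NOS terminator. An LR reaction with an entry clone replaces the CmR–ccdB segment with the sequence of interest, placing it in frame with a C-terminal 3xCitrine tag. ccdB counter-selects against unrecombined vector in standard E. coli strains. The feature table annotates no plant promoter upstream of attR1, so expression would apparently depend on regulatory sequence supplied with the entry clone, for example a genomic fragment carrying its own promoter; the record does not state this explicitly. The second unit is a hygromycin phosphotransferase gene driven by an enhanced CaMV 35S promoter with a CaMV poly(A) signal, used to select transformed plants. The triple Citrine tag gives a brighter fusion reporter for studying protein localisation or expression patterns.
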