Features (pLannotate 1.2.2; 30 found; start..end, strand, type, name):
     54..78      -  misc_feature   RB T-DNA repeat: right border repeat from nopaline C58 T-DNA
    144..298     -  CDS            lacZα (fragment): LacZα fragment of β-galactosidase; lacZ fragment
    323..447     +  protein_bind   attR1: mutant version of attR; recombination site for the Gateway® LR reaction LR Clonase™
    484..514     +  promoter       lac UV5 promoter: E. coli lac promoter with an "up" mutation
    538..567     +  promoter       cat promoter (fragment): promoter of the E. coli cat gene encoding chloramphenicol acetyltransferase
    568..1227    +  CDS            CmR: chloramphenicol acetyltransferase; cat; confers resistance to chloramphenicol
   1406..1564    +  CDS            ccdA (fragment): CCDA_ECO57 - Also known as H, letA. Experimental evidence at protein level: Swiss-Prot protein existence level 1. Antitoxin component of a type II toxin-antitoxin (TA) system which inhibits the post-segregational killing (PSK) of plasmid-free cells, also referred to as a plasmid addiction system. Binds to and blocks the activity of CcdB; will also remove bound CcdB protein from the CcdB-GyrA complex by forming a CcdA-CcdB complex, a process termed rejuvenation. Functions as a transcriptional corepressor for the ccdAB operon, repression also requires CcdB (By similarity). From Escherichia coli
   1569..1874    +  CDS            ccdB: CcdB, a bacterial toxin that poisons DNA gyrase; ccdB; Plasmids containing the ccdB gene cannot be propagated in standard E. coli strains.
   1915..2039    -  protein_bind   attR2: mutant version of attR; recombination site for the Gateway® LR reaction LR Clonase™
   2071..2787    +  CDS            Citrine: Citrine is a basic (constitutively fluorescent) yellow fluorescent protein published in 2001, derived from Aequorea victoria. It has moderate acid sensitivity.
   2809..3525    +  CDS            Citrine: Citrine is a basic (constitutively fluorescent) yellow fluorescent protein published in 2001, derived from Aequorea victoria. It has moderate acid sensitivity.
   3547..4263    +  CDS            Citrine: Citrine is a basic (constitutively fluorescent) yellow fluorescent protein published in 2001, derived from Aequorea victoria. It has moderate acid sensitivity.
   4288..4540    +  terminator     NOS terminator: nopaline synthase terminator and poly(A) signal
   4596..4618    -  protein_bind   lac operator (fragment): The lac repressor binds to the lac operator to inhibit transcription in E. coli. This inhibition can be relieved by adding lactose or isopropyl-β-D-thiogalactopyranoside (IPTG). lac repressor encoded by lacI
   4622..4652    -  promoter       lac promoter: promoter for the E. coli lac operon
   4667..4688    -  protein_bind   CAP binding site: CAP binding activates transcription in the presence of cAMP. E. coli catabolite activator protein
   4773..4947    -  polyA_signal   CaMV poly(A) signal: cauliflower mosaic virus polyadenylation signal
   4988..6013    -  CDS            HygR: hygromycin B phosphotransferase confers resistance to hygromycin
   6080..6755    -  promoter       CaMV 35S promoter (enhanced): cauliflower mosaic virus 35S promoter with a duplicated enhancer region
   6950..6974    -  misc_feature   LB T-DNA repeat: left border repeat from nopaline C58 T-DNA
   7233..7256    +  promoter       Pc promoter (fragment): intI1 (promoter lies within the coding sequence); class 1 integron promoter
   7432..7488    +  CDS            GmR (fragment): gentamycin acetyltransferase; aacC1; confers resistance to gentamycin
   7499..8286    +  CDS            SmR (fragment): aminoglycoside adenylyltransferase (Murphy, 1985); aadA; confers resistance to spectinomycin and streptomycin
   8532..9120    +  rep_origin     ori: high-copy-number ColE1/pMB1/pBR322/pUC origin of replication
   9306..9446    -  misc_feature   bom: basis of mobility region from pBR322
   9548..9587    -  CDS            rop (fragment): Rop protein, which maintains plasmids at low copy number; rop
   9790..9984    -  rep_origin     pVS1 oriV: origin of replication for the Pseudomonas plasmid pVS1 (Heeb et al., 2000)
  10050..11123   -  CDS            pVS1 RepA: replication protein from the Pseudomonas plasmid pVS1 (Heeb et al., 2000)
  11552..12181   -  CDS            pVS1 StaA: stability protein from the Pseudomonas plasmid pVS1 (Heeb et al., 2000)
  12741..13142   -  CDS            Y4CG_SINFN (fragment): Protein inferred from homology: Swiss-Prot protein existence level 3. From Sinorhizobium fredii (strain NBRC 101917 / NGR234).
>Addgene plasmid #68577 | pMpGWB123 | depositor full sequence | sequence record 122041 | pMpGWB123 sequence 13428 bps
TTTCACGCCCTTTTAAATATCCGATTATTCTAATAAACGCTCTTTTCTCTTAGGTTTACCCGCCAATATA
TCCTGTCAAACACTGATAGTTTAAACTGAAGGCGGGAAACGACAATCTGATCCAAGCTCAAGCTGCTCTA
GCATTCGCCATTCAGGCTGCGCAACTGTTGGGAAGGGCGATCGGTGCGGGCCTCTTCGCTATTACGCCAG
CTGGCGAAAGGGGGATGTGCTGCAAGGCGATTAAGTTGGGTAACGCCAGGGTTTTCCCAGTCACGACGTT
GTAAAACGACGGCCAGTGCCAAGCTTGGGTCTAGAGTTATCAACAAGTTTGTACAAAAAAGCTGAACGAG
AAACGTAAAATGATATAAATATCAATATATTAAATTAGATTTTGCATAAAAAACAGACTACATAATACTG
TAAAACACAACATATCCAGTCACTATGGCGGCCCCTCGAGGGGCCGCATTAGGCACCCCAGGCTTTACAC
TTTATGCTTCCGGCTCGTATAATGTGTGGATTTTGAGTTAGGATCCGTCGAGATTTTCAGGAGCTAAGGA
AGCTAAAATGGAGAAAAAAATCACTGGATATACCACCGTTGATATATCCCAATGGCATCGTAAAGAACAT
TTTGAGGCATTTCAGTCAGTTGCTCAATGTACCTATAACCAGACCGTTCAGCTGGATATTACGGCCTTTT
TAAAGACCGTAAAGAAAAATAAGCACAAGTTTTATCCGGCCTTTATTCACATTCTTGCCCGCCTGATGAA
TGCTCATCCGGAATTCCGTATGGCAATGAAAGACGGTGAGCTGGTGATATGGGATAGTGTTCACCCTTGT
TACACCGTTTTCCATGAGCAAACTGAAACGTTTTCATCGCTCTGGAGTGAATACCACGACGATTTCCGGC
AGTTTCTACACATATATTCGCAAGATGTGGCGTGTTACGGTGAAAACCTGGCCTATTTCCCTAAAGGGTT
TATTGAGAATATGTTTTTCGTCTCAGCCAATCCCTGGGTGAGTTTCACCAGTTTTGATTTAAACGTGGCC
AATATGGACAACTTCTTCGCCCCCGTTTTCACCATGGGCAAATATTATACGCAAGGCGACAAGGTGCTGA
TGCCGCTGGCGATTCAGGTTCATCATGCCGTTTGTGATGGCTTCCATGTCGGCAGAATGCTTAATGAATT
ACAACAGTACTGCGATGAGTGGCAGGGCGGGGCGTAAAGATCTGGATCCGGCTTACTAAAAGCCAGATAA
CAGTATGCGTATTTGCGCGCTGATTTTTGCGGTATAAGAATATATACTGATATGTATACCCGAAGTATGT
CAAAAAGAGGTATGCTATGAAGCAGCGTATTACAGTGACAGTTGACAGCGACAGCTATCAGTTGCTCAAG
GCATATATGATGTCAATATCTCCGGTCTGGTAAGCACAACCATGCAGAATGAAGCCCGTCGTCTGCGTGC
CGAACGCTGGAAAGCGGAAAATCAGGAAGGGATGGCTGAGGTCGCCCGGTTTATTGAAATGAACGGCTCT
TTTGCTGACGAGAACAGGGGCTGGTGAAATGCAGTTTAAGGTTTACACCTATAAAAGAGAGAGCCGTTAT
CGTCTGTTTGTGGATGTACAGAGTGATATTATTGACACGCCCGGGCGACGGATGGTGATCCCCCTGGCCA
GTGCACGTCTGCTGTCAGATAAAGTCCCCCGTGAACTTTACCCGGTGGTGCATATCGGGGATGAAAGCTG
GCGCATGATGACCACCGATATGGCCAGTGTGCCGGTCTCCGTTATCGGGGAAGAAGTGGCTGATCTCAGC
CACCGCGAAAATGACATCAAAAACGCCATTAACCTGATGTTCTGGGGAATATAAATGTCAGGCTCCCTTA
TACACAGCCAGTCTGCAGGTCGACCATAGTGACTGGATATGTTGTGTTTTACAGTATTATGTAGTCTGTT
TTTTATGCAAAATCTAATTTAATATATTGATATTTATATCATTTTACGTTTCTCGTTCAGCTTTCTTGTA
CAAAGTGGTTGATAACAGCGCTGGAGGCTCCGGTGGGAGCATGGTGAGCAAGGGCGAGGAGCTGTTCACC
GGGGTGGTGCCCATCCTGGTCGAGCTGGACGGCGACGTAAACGGCCACAAGTTCAGCGTGTCCGGCGAGG
GCGAGGGCGATGCCACCTACGGCAAGCTGACCCTGAAGTTCATCTGCACCACCGGCAAGCTGCCCGTGCC
CTGGCCCACCCTCGTGACCACCTTCGGCTACGGCCTGATGTGCTTCGCCCGCTACCCCGACCACATGAAG
CAGCACGACTTCTTCAAGTCCGCCATGCCCGAAGGCTACGTCCAGGAGCGCACCATCTTCTTCAAGGACG
ACGGCAACTACAAGACCCGCGCCGAGGTGAAGTTCGAGGGCGACACCCTGGTGAACCGCATCGAGCTGAA
GGGCATCGACTTCAAGGAGGACGGCAACATCCTGGGGCACAAGCTGGAGTACAACTACAACAGCCACAAC
GTCTATATCATGGCCGACAAGCAGAAGAACGGCATCAAGGTGAACTTCAAGATCCGCCACAACATCGAGG
ACGGCAGCGTGCAGCTCGCCGACCACTACCAGCAGAACACCCCCATCGGCGACGGCCCCGTGCTGCTGCC
CGACAACCACTACCTGAGCTACCAGTCCGCCCTGAGCAAAGACCCCAACGAGAAGCGCGATCACATGGTC
CTGCTGGAGTTCGTGACCGCCGCCGGGATCACTCTCGGCATGGACGAGCTGTACAAGGCTGGAGGCTCCG
GTGGGAGCATGGTGAGCAAGGGCGAGGAGCTGTTCACCGGGGTGGTGCCCATCCTGGTCGAGCTGGACGG
CGACGTAAACGGCCACAAGTTCAGCGTGTCCGGCGAGGGCGAGGGCGATGCCACCTACGGCAAGCTGACC
CTGAAGTTCATCTGCACCACCGGCAAGCTGCCCGTGCCCTGGCCCACCCTCGTGACCACCTTCGGCTACG
GCCTGATGTGCTTCGCCCGCTACCCCGACCACATGAAGCAGCACGACTTCTTCAAGTCCGCCATGCCCGA
AGGCTACGTCCAGGAGCGCACCATCTTCTTCAAGGACGACGGCAACTACAAGACCCGCGCCGAGGTGAAG
TTCGAGGGCGACACCCTGGTGAACCGCATCGAGCTGAAGGGCATCGACTTCAAGGAGGACGGCAACATCC
TGGGGCACAAGCTGGAGTACAACTACAACAGCCACAACGTCTATATCATGGCCGACAAGCAGAAGAACGG
CATCAAGGTGAACTTCAAGATCCGCCACAACATCGAGGACGGCAGCGTGCAGCTCGCCGACCACTACCAG
CAGAACACCCCCATCGGCGACGGCCCCGTGCTGCTGCCCGACAACCACTACCTGAGCTACCAGTCCGCCC
TGAGCAAAGACCCCAACGAGAAGCGCGATCACATGGTCCTGCTGGAGTTCGTGACCGCCGCCGGGATCAC
TCTCGGCATGGACGAGCTGTACAAGGCTGGAGGCTCCGGTGGGAGCATGGTGAGCAAGGGCGAGGAGCTG
TTCACCGGGGTGGTGCCCATCCTGGTCGAGCTGGACGGCGACGTAAACGGCCACAAGTTCAGCGTGTCCG
GCGAGGGCGAGGGCGATGCCACCTACGGCAAGCTGACCCTGAAGTTCATCTGCACCACCGGCAAGCTGCC
CGTGCCCTGGCCCACCCTCGTGACCACCTTCGGCTACGGCCTGATGTGCTTCGCCCGCTACCCCGACCAC
ATGAAGCAGCACGACTTCTTCAAGTCCGCCATGCCCGAAGGCTACGTCCAGGAGCGCACCATCTTCTTCA
AGGACGACGGCAACTACAAGACCCGCGCCGAGGTGAAGTTCGAGGGCGACACCCTGGTGAACCGCATCGA
GCTGAAGGGCATCGACTTCAAGGAGGACGGCAACATCCTGGGGCACAAGCTGGAGTACAACTACAACAGC
CACAACGTCTATATCATGGCCGACAAGCAGAAGAACGGCATCAAGGTGAACTTCAAGATCCGCCACAACA
TCGAGGACGGCAGCGTGCAGCTCGCCGACCACTACCAGCAGAACACCCCCATCGGCGACGGCCCCGTGCT
GCTGCCCGACAACCACTACCTGAGCTACCAGTCCGCCCTGAGCAAAGACCCCAACGAGAAGCGCGATCAC
ATGGTCCTGCTGGAGTTCGTGACCGCCGCCGGGATCACTCTCGGCATGGACGAGCTGTACAAGTAAGCTT
AGAGCTCGAATTTCCCCGATCGTTCAAACATTTGGCAATAAAGTTTCTTAAGATTGAATCCTGTTGCCGG
TCTTGCGATGATTATCATATAATTTCTGTTGAATTACGTTAAGCATGTAATAATTAACATGTAATGCATG
ACGTTATTTATGAGATGGGTTTTTATGATTAGAGTCCCGCAATTATACATTTAATACGCGATAGAAAACA
AAATATAGCGCGCAAACTAGGATAAATTATCGCGCGCGGTGTCATCTATGTTACTAGATCGGGAATTGGT
TCCGGAACCAATTCGTAATCATGGTCATAGCTGTTTCCTGTGTGAAATTGTTATCCGCTCACAATTCCAC
ACAACATACGAGCCGGAAGCATAAAGTGTAAAGCCTGGGGTGCCTAATGAGTGAGCTAACTCACATTAGG
CTGAATTAGGCGCGCCTATTTCTGAATTCAACACATTGCGGACGTTTTTAATGTACTGAATTAACGCCGA
ATTAATTCGGGGGATCTGGATTTTAGTACTGGATTTTGGTTTTAGGAATTAGAAATTTTATTGATAGAAG
TATTTTACAAATACAAATACATACTAAGGGTTTCTTATATGCTCAACACATGAGCGAAACCCTATAGGAA
CCCTAATTCCCTTATCTGGGAACTACTCACACATTATTATGGAGAAACTCGAGCTTGTCGATCGACAGAT
CCCGGTCGGCATCTACTCTATTTCTTTGCCCTCGGACGAGTGCTGGGGCGTCGGTTTCCACTATCGGCGA
GTACTTCTACACAGCCATCGGTCCAGACGGCCGCGCTTCTGCGGGCGATTTGTGTACGCCCGACAGTCCC
GGCTCCGGATCGGACGATTGCGTCGCATCGACCCTGCGCCCAAGCTGCATCATCGAAATTGCCGTCAACC
AAGCTCTGATAGAGTTGGTCAAGACCAATGCGGAGCATATACGCCCGGAGTCGTGGCGATCCTGCAAGCT
CCGGATGCCTCCGCTCGAAGTAGCGCGTCTGCTGCTCCATACAAGCCAACCACGGCCTCCAGAAGAAGAT
GTTGGCGACCTCGTATTGGGAATCCCCGAACATCGCCTCGCTCCAGTCAATGACCGCTGTTATGCGGCCA
TTGTCCGTCAGGACATTGTTGGAGCCGAAATCCGCGTGCACGAGGTGCCGGACTTCGGGGCAGTCCTCGG
CCCAAAGCATCAGCTCATCGAGAGCCTGCGCGACGGACGCACTGACGGTGTCGTCCATCACAGTTTGCCA
GTGATACACATGGGGATCAGCAATCGCGCATATGAAATCACGCCATGTAGTGTATTGACCGATTCCTTGC
GGTCCGAATGGGCCGAACCCGCTCGTCTGGCTAAGATCGGCCGCAGCGATCGCATCCATAGCCTCCGCGA
CCGGTTGTAGAACAGCGGGCAGTTCGGTTTCAGGCAGGTCTTGCAACGTGACACCCTGTGAACGGCGGGA
GATGCAATAGGTCAGGCTCTCGCTAAACTCCCCAATGTCAAGCACTTCCGGAATCGGGAGCGCGGCCGAT
GCAAAGTGCCGATAAACATAACGATCTTTGTAGAAACCATCGGCGCAGCTATTTACCCGCAGGACATATC
CACGCCCTCCTACATCGAAGCTGAAAGCACGAGATTCTTCGCCCTCCGAGAGCTGCATCAGGTCGGAGAC
GCTGTCGAACTTTTCGATCAGAAACTTCTCGACAGACGTCGCGGTGAGTTCAGGCTTTTTCATATCTCAT
TGCCCCCCGGATCTGCGAAAGCTCGAGAGAGATAGATTTGTAGAGAGAGACTGGTGATTTCAGCGTGTCC
TCTCCAAATGAAATGAACTTCCTTATATAGAGGAAGGTCTTGCGAAGGATAGTGGGATTGTGCGTCATCC
CTTACGTCAGTGGAGATATCACATCAATCCACTTGCTTTGAAGACGTGGTTGGAACGTCTTCTTTTTCCA
CGATGCTCCTCGTGGGTGGGGGTCCATCTTTGGGACCACTGTCGGCAGAGGCATCTTGAACGATAGCCTT
TCCTTTATCGCAATGATGGCATTTGTAGGTGCCACCTTCCTTTTCTACTGTCCTTTTGATGAAGTGACAG
ATAGCTGGGCAATGGAATCCGAGGAGGTTTCCCGATATTACCCTTTGTTGAAAAGTCTCAATAGCCCTTT
GGTCTTCTGAGACTGTATCTTTGATATTCTTGGAGTAGACGAGAGTGTCGTGCTCCACCATGTTCACATC
AATCCACTTGCTTTGAAGACGTGGTTGGAACGTCTTCTTTTTCCACGATGCTCCTCGTGGGTGGGGGTCC
ATCTTTGGGACCACTGTCGGCAGAGGCATCTTGAACGATAGCCTTTCCTTTATCGCAATGATGGCATTTG
TAGGTGCCACCTTCCTTTTCTACTGTCCTTTTGATGAAGTGACAGATAGCTGGGCAATGGAATCCGAGGA
GGTTTCCCGATATTACCCTTTGTTGAAAAGTCTCAATAGCCCTTTGGTCTTCTGAGACTGTATCTTTGAT
ATTCTTGGAGTAGACGAGAGTGTCGTGCTCCACCATGTTGGCAAGCTGCTCTAGCCAATACGCAAACCGA
ATTCAGAAATAAATTCAGCCTAATTCGGCGTTAATTCAGTACATTAAAAACGTCCGCAATGTGTTATTAA
GTTGTCTAAGCGTCAATTTGTTTACACCACAATATATCCTGCCACCAGCCAGCCAACAGCTCCCCGACCG
GCAGCTCGGCACAAAATCACCACTCGATACAGGCAGCCCATCAGTCCGGGACGGCGTCAGCGGGAGAGCC
GTTGTAAGGCGGCAGACTTTGCTCATGTTACCGATGCTATTCGGAAGAACGGCAACTAAGCTGCCGGGTT
TGAAACACGGATGATCTCGCGGAGGGTAGCATGTTGATTGTAACGATGACAGAGCGTTGCTGCCTGTGAT
CAATTCGGGCACGAACCCAGTGGACATAAGCCTGTTCGGTTCGTAAGCTGTAATGCAAGTAGCGTATGCG
CTCACGCAACTGGTCCAGAACCTTGACCGAACGCAGCGGTGGTAACGGCGCAGTGGCGGTTTTCATGGCT
TGTTATGACTGTTTTTTTGGGGTACAGTCTATGCCTCGGGCATCCAAGCAGCAAGCGCGTTACGCCGTGG
GTCGATGTTTGATGTTATGGAGCAGCAACGATGTTACGCAGCAGGGCAGTCGCCCTAAAACAAAGTTAAA
CATCATGGGGGAAGCGGTGATCGCCGAAGTATCGACTCAACTATCAGAGGTAGTTGGCGTCATCGAGCGC
CATCTCGAACCGACGTTGCTGGCCGTACATTTGTACGGCTCCGCAGTGGATGGCGGCCTGAAGCCACACA
GTGATATTGATTTGCTGGTTACGGTGACCGTAAGGCTTGATGAAACAACGCGGCGAGCTTTGATCAACGA
CCTTTTGGAAACTTCGGCTTCCCCTGGAGAGAGCGAGATTCTCCGCGCTGTAGAAGTCACCATTGTTGTG
CACGACGACATCATTCCGTGGCGTTATCCAGCTAAGCGCGAACTGCAATTTGGAGAATGGCAGCGCAATG
ACATTCTTGCAGGTATCTTCGAGCCAGCCACGATCGACATTGATCTGGCTATCTTGCTGACAAAAGCAAG
AGAACATAGCGTTGCCTTGGTAGGTCCAGCGGCGGAGGAACTCTTTGATCCGGTTCCTGAACAGGATCTA
TTTGAGGCGCTAAATGAAACCTTAACGCTATGGAACTCGCCGCCCGACTGGGCTGGCGATGAGCGAAATG
TAGTGCTTACGTTGTCCCGCATTTGGTACAGCGCAGTAACCGGCAAAATCGCGCCGAAGGATGTCGCTGC
CGACTGGGCAATGGAGCGCCTGCCGGCCCAGTATCAGCCCGTCATACTTGAAGCTAGACAGGCTTATCTT
GGACAAGAAGAAGATCGCTTGGCCTCGCGCGCAGATCAGTTGGAAGAATTTGTCCACTACGTGAAAGGCG
AGATCACCAAGGTAGTCGGCAAATAATGTCTAGCTAGAAATTCGTTCAAGCCGACGCCGCTTCGCGGCGC
GGCTTAACTCAAGCGTTAGATGCACTAAGCACATAATTGCTCACAGCCAAACTATCAGGTCAAGTCTGCT
TTTATTATTTTTAAGCGTGCATAATAAGCCCTACACAAATTGGGAGATATATCATGCATGACCAAAATCC
CTTAACGTGAGTTTTCGTTCCACTGAGCGTCAGACCCCGTAGAAAAGATCAAAGGATCTTCTTGAGATCC
TTTTTTTCTGCGCGTAATCTGCTGCTTGCAAACAAAAAAACCACCGCTACCAGCGGTGGTTTGTTTGCCG
GATCAAGAGCTACCAACTCTTTTTCCGAAGGTAACTGGCTTCAGCAGAGCGCAGATACCAAATACTGTCC
TTCTAGTGTAGCCGTAGTTAGGCCACCACTTCAAGAACTCTGTAGCACCGCCTACATACCTCGCTCTGCT
AATCCTGTTACCAGTGGCTGCTGCCAGTGGCGATAAGTCGTGTCTTACCGGGTTGGACTCAAGACGATAG
TTACCGGATAAGGCGCAGCGGTCGGGCTGAACGGGGGGTTCGTGCACACAGCCCAGCTTGGAGCGAACGA
CCTACACCGAACTGAGATACCTACAGCGTGAGCTATGAGAAAGCGCCACGCTTCCCGAAGGGAGAAAGGC
GGACAGGTATCCGGTAAGCGGCAGGGTCGGAACAGGAGAGCGCACGAGGGAGCTTCCAGGGGGAAACGCC
TGGTATCTTTATAGTCCTGTCGGGTTTCGCCACCTCTGACTTGAGCGTCGATTTTTGTGATGCTCGTCAG
GGGGGCGGAGCCTATGGAAAAACGCCAGCAACGCGGCCTTTTTACGGTTCCTGGCCTTTTGCTGGCCTTT
TGCTCACATGTTCTTTCCTGCGTTATCCCCTGATTCTGTGGATAACCGTATTACCGCCTTTGAGTGAGCT
GATACCGCTCGCCGCAGCCGAACGACCGAGCGCAGCGAGTCAGTGAGCGAGGAAGCGGAAGAGCGCCTGA
TGCGGTATTTTCTCCTTACGCATCTGTGCGGTATTTCACACCGCATATGGTGCACTCTCAGTACAATCTG
CTCTGATGCCGCATAGTTAAGCCAGTATACACTCCGCTATCGCTACGTGACTGGGTCATGGCTGCGCCCC
GACACCCGCCAACACCCGCTGACGCGCCCTGACGGGCTTGTCTGCTCCCGGCATCCGCTTACAGACAAGC
TGTGACCGTCTCCGGGAGCTGCATGTGTCAGAGGTTTTCACCGTCATCACCGAAACGCGCGAGGCAGGGT
GCCTTGATGTGGGCGCCGGCGGTCGAGTGGCGACGGCGCGGCTTGTCCGCGCCCTGGTAGATTGCCTGGC
CGTAGGCCAGCCATTTTTGAGCGGCCAGCGGCCGCGATAGGCCGACGCGAAGCGGCGGGGCGTAGGGAGC
GCAGCGACCGAAGGGTAGGCGCTTTTTGCAGCTCTTCGGCTGTGCGCTGGCCAGACAGTTATGCACAGGC
CAGGCGGGTTTTAAGAGTTTTAATAAGTTTTAAAGAGTTTTAGGCGGAAAAATCGCCTTTTTTCTCTTTT
ATATCAGTCACTTACATGTGTGACCGGTTCCCAATGTACGGCTTTGGGTTCCCAATGTACGGGTTCCGGT
TCCCAATGTACGGCTTTGGGTTCCCAATGTACGTGCTATCCACAGGAAAGAGACCTTTTCGACCTTTTTC
CCCTGCTAGGGCAATTTGCCCTAGCATCTGCTCCGTACATTAGGAACCGGCGGATGCTTCGCCCTCGATC
AGGTTGCGGTAGCGCATGACTAGGATCGGGCCAGCCTGCCCCGCCTCCTCCTTCAAATCGTACTCCGGCA
GGTCATTTGACCCGATCAGCTTGCGCACGGTGAAACAGAACTTCTTGAACTCTCCGGCGCTGCCACTGCG
TTCGTAGATCGTCTTGAACAACCATCTGGCTTCTGCCTTGCCTGCGGCGCGGCGTGCCAGGCGGTAGAGA
AAACGGCCGATGCCGGGATCGATCAAAAAGTAATCGGGGTGAACCGTCAGCACGTCCGGGTTCTTGCCTT
CTGTGATCTCGCGGTACATCCAATCAGCTAGCTCGATCTCGATGTACTCCGGCCGCCCGGTTTCGCTCTT
TACGATCTTGTAGCGGCTAATCAAGGCTTCACCCTCGGATACCGTCACCAGGCGGCCGTTCTTGGCCTTC
TTCGTACGCTGCATGGCAACGTGCGTGGTGTTTAACCGAATGCAGGTTTCTACCAGGTCGTCTTTCTGCT
TTCCGCCATCGGCTCGCCGGCAGAACTTGAGTACGTCCGCAACGTGTGGACGGAACACGCGGCCGGGCTT
GTCTCCCTTCCCTTCCCGGTATCGGTTCATGGATTCGGTTAGATGGGAAACCGCCATCAGTACCAGGTCG
TAATCCCACACACTGGCCATGCCGGCCGGCCCTGCGGAAACCTCTACGTGCCCGTCTGGAAGCTCGTAGC
GGATCACCTCGCCAGCTCGTCGGTCACGCTTCGACAGACGGAAAACGGCCACGTCCATGATGCTGCGACT
ATCGCGGGTGCCCACGTCATAGAGCATCGGAACGAAAAAATCTGGTTGCTCGTCGCCCTTGGGCGGCTTC
CTAATCGACGGCGCACCGGCTGCCGGCGGTTGCCGGGATTCTTTGCGGATTCGATCAGCGGCCGCTTGCC
ACGATTCACCGGGGCGTGCTTCTGCCTCGATGCGTTGCCGCTGGGCGGCCTGCGCGGCCTTCAACTTCTC
CACCAGGTCATCACCCAGCGCCGCGCCGATTTGTACCGGGCCGGATGGTTTGCGACCGCTCACGCCGATT
CCTCGGGCTTGGGGGTTCCAGTGCCATTGCAGGGCCGGCAGACAACCCAGCCGCTTACGCCTGGCCAACC
GCCCGTTCCTCCACACATGGGGCATTCCACGGCGTCGGTGCCTGGTTGTTCTTGATTTTCCATGCCGCCT
CCTTTAGCCGCTAAAATTCATCTACTCATTTATTCATTTGCTCATTTACTCTGGTAGCTGCGCGATGTAT
TCAGATAGCAGCTCGGTAATGGTCTTGCCTTGGCGTACCGCGTACATCTTCAGCTTGGTGTGATCCTCCG
CCGGCAACTGAAAGTTGACCCGCTTCATGGCTGGCGTGTCTGCCAGGCTGGCCAACGTTGCAGCCTTGCT
GCTGCGTGCGCTCGGACGGCCGGCACTTAGCGTGTTTGTGCTTTTGCTCATTTTCTCTTTACCTCATTAA
CTCAAATGAGTTTTGATTTAATTTCAGCGGCCAGCGCCTGGACCTCGCGGGCAGCGTCGCCCTCGGGTTC
TGATTCAAGAACGGTTGTGCCGGCGGCGGCAGTGCCTGGGTAGCTCACGCGCTGCGTGATACGGGACTCA
AGAATGGGCAGCTCGTACCCGGCCAGCGCCTCGGCAACCTCACCGCCGATGCGCGTGCCTTTGATCGCCC
GCGACACGACAAAGGCCGCTTGTAGCCTTCCATCCGTGACCTCAATGCGCTGCTTAACCAGCTCCACCAG
GTCGGCGGTGGCCCATATGTCGTAAGGGCTTGGCTGCACCGGAATCAGCACGAAGTCGGCTGCCTTGATC
GCGGACACAGCCAAGTCCGCCGCCTGGGGCGCTCCGTCGATCACTACGAAGTCGCGCCGGCCGATGGCCT
TCACGTCGCGGTCAATCGTCGGGCGGTCGATGCCGACAACGGTTAGCGGTTGATCTTCCCGCACGGCCGC
CCAATCGCGGGCACTGCCCTGGGGATCGGAATCGACTAACAGAACATCGGCCCCGGCGAGTTGCAGGGCG
CGGGCTAGATGGGTTGCGATGGTCGTCTTGCCTGACCCGCCTTTCTGGTTAAGTACAGCGATAACCTTCA
TGCGTTCCCCTTGCGTATTTGTTTATTTACTCATCGCATCATATACGCAGCGACCGCATGACGCAAGCTG
TTTTACTCAAATACACATCACCTTTTTAGACGGCGGCGCTCGGTTTCTTCAGCGGCCAAGCTGGCCGGCC
AGGCCGCCAGCTTGGCATCAGACAAACCGGCCAGGATTTCATGCAGCCGCACGGTTGAGACGTGCGCGGG
CGGCTCGAACACGTACCCGGCCGCGATCATCTCCGCCTCGATCTCTTCGGTAATGAAAAACGGTTCGTCC
TGGCCGTCCTGGTGCGGTTTCATGCTTGTTCCTCTTGGCGTTCATTCTCGGCGGCCGCCAGGGCGTCGGC
CTCGGTCAATGCGTCCTCACGGAAGGCACCGCGCCGCCTGGCCTCGGTGGGCGTCACTTCCTCGCTGCGC
TCAAGTGCGCGGTACAGGGTCGAGCGATGCACGCCAAGCAGTGCAGCCGCCTCTTTCACGGTGCGGCCTT
CCTGGTCGATCAGCTCGCGGGCGTGCGCGATCTGTGCCGGGGTGAGGGTAGGGCGGGGGCCAAACTTCAC
GCCTCGGGCCTTGGCGGCCTCGCGCCCGCTCCGGGTGCGGTCGATGATTAGGGAACGCTCGAACTCGGCA
ATGCCGGCGAACACGGTCAACACCATGCGGCCGGCCGGCGTGGTGGTGTCGGCCCACGGCTCTGCCAGGC
TACGCAGGCCCGCGCCGGCCTCCTGGATGCGCTCGGCAATGTCCAGTAGGTCGCGGGTGCTGCGGGCCAG
GCGGTCTAGCCTGGTCACTGTCACAACGTCGCCAGGGCGTAGGTGGTCAAGCATCCTGGCCAGCTCCGGG
CGGTCGCGCCTGGTGCCGGTGATCTTCTCGGAAAACAGCTTGGTGCAGCCGGCCGCGTGCAGTTCGGCCC
GTTGGTTGGTCAAGTCCTGGTCGTCGGTGCTGACGCGGGCATAGCCCAGCAGGCCAGCGGCGGCGCTCTT
GTTCATGGCGTAATGTCTCCGGTTCTAGTCGCAAGTATTCTACTTTATGCGACTAAAACACGCGACAAGA
AAACGCCAGGAAAAGGGCAGGGCGGCAGCCTGTCGCGTAACTTAGGACTTGTGCGACATGTCGTTTTCAG
AAGACGGCTGCACTGAACGTCAGAAGCCGACTGCACTATAGCAGCGGAGGGGTTGGATCAAAGTACTTTG
ATCCCGAGGGGAACCCTGTGGTTGGCATGCACATACAAATGGACGAACGGATAAACCT
