>Addgene plasmid #68577 | pMpGWB123 | addgene partial sequence | sequence record 127912 | CAT-R 5'-GCAACTGACTGAAATGCCTC-3'
CGGATCCTAACTCAAAATCCACACATTATACGAGCCGGAAGCATAAAGTGTAAAGCCTGGGGTGCCTAAT
GCGGCCCCTCGAGGGGCCGCCATAGTGACTGGATATGTTGTGTTTTACAGTATTATGTAGTCTGTTTTTT
ATGCAAAATCTAATTTAATATATTGATATTTATATCATTTTACGTTTCTCGTTCAGCTTTTTTGTACAAA
CTTGTTGATAACTCTAGACCCAAGCTTGGCACTGGCCGTCGTTTTACAACG
