>Addgene plasmid #68577 | pMpGWB123 | addgene partial sequence | sequence record 127913 | ccdB-Fwd 5'-GCATGATGACCACCGATATG-3'
GGGGAATATAAATGTCAGGCTCCCTTATACACAGCCAGTCTGCAGGTCGACCATAGTGACTGGATATGTT
GTGTTTTACAGTATTATGTAGTCTGTTTTTTATGCAAAATCTAATTTAATATATTGATATTTATATCATT
TTACGTTTCTCGTTCAGCTTTCTTGTACAAAGTGGTTGATAACAGCGCTGGAGGCTCCGGTGGGAGCATG
GTGAGCAAGGGCGAGGAGCTGTTCACCGGGGTGGTGCCCATCCTGGTCGAGCTGGACGGCGACGTAAACG
GCCACAAGTTCAGCGTGTCCGGCGAGGGCAAGGGCGATGCCACCTACGGCAAGCTGACCCTGAAGTTCAT
CTGCACCACCGGCAAGCTGCCCGTGCCCTGGCCCACCCTC
